>Addgene plasmid #40127 | PRM-GFP | depositor full sequence | sequence record 51016 | CI inducible sfGFP
GCAACCATTATCACCGCCAGAGGTAAAATAGTCAACACGCACGGTGTTAGATATTTATAAATAGTGGTGA
TAGATTTAACGTGGATCTCAATTCATTAAAGAGGAGAAAGGTACCATGAGCAAAGGAGAAGAACTTTTCA
CTGGAGTTGTCCCAATTCTTGTTGAATTAGATGGTGATGTTAATGGGCACAAATTTTCTGTCCGTGGAGA
GGGTGAAGGTGATGCTACAAACGGAAAACTCACCCTTAAATTTATTTGCACTACTGGAAAACTACCTGTT
CCGTGGCCAACACTTGTCACTACTCTGACCTATGGTGTTCAATGCTTTTCCCGTTATCCGGATCACATGA
AACGGCATGACTTTTTCAAGAGTGCCATGCCCGAAGGTTATGTACAGGAACGCACTATATCTTTCAAAGA
TGACGGGACCTACAAGACGCGTGCTGAAGTCAAGTTTGAAGGTGATACCCTTGTTAATCGTATCGAGTTA
AAGGGTATTGATTTTAAAGAAGATGGAAACATTCTTGGACACAAACTTGAGTACAACTTTAACTCACACA
ATGTATACATCACGGCAGACAAACAAAAGAATGGAATCAAAGCTAACTTCAAAATTCGCCACAACGTTGA
AGATGGTTCCGTTCAACTAGCAGACCATTATCAACAAAATACTCCAATTGGCGATGGCCCTGTCCTTTTA
CCAGACAACCATTACCTGTCGACACAATCTGTCCTTTCGAAAGATCCCAACGAAAAGCGTGACCACATGG
TCCTTCTTGAGTTTGTAACTGCTGCTGGGATTACACATGGCATGGATGAGCTCTACAAAGCTGCAAACGA
CGAAAACTACGCTTTAGTAGCTTAATAAGGATCCTAACTCGAGTAAGGATCTCCAGGCATCAAATAAAAC
GAAAGGCTCAGTCGAAAGACTGGGCCTTTCGTTTTATCTGTTGTTTGTCGGTGAACGCTCTCTACTAGAG
TCACACTGGCTCACCTTCGGGTGGGCCTTTCTGCGTTTATACCTAGGGATATATTCCGCTTCCTCGCTCA
CTGACTCGCTACGCTCGGTCGTTCGACTGCGGCGAGCGGAAATGGCTTACGAACGGGGCGGAGATTTCCT
GGAAGATGCCAGGAAGATACTTAACAGGGAAGTGAGAGGGCCGCGGCAAAGCCGTTTTTCCATAGGCTCC
GCCCCCCTGACAAGCATCACGAAATCTGACGCTCAAATCAGTGGTGGCGAAACCCGACAGGACTATAAAG
ATACCAGGCGTTTCCCCCTGGCGGCTCCCTCGTGCGCTCTCCTGTTCCTGCCTTTCGGTTTACCGGTGTC
ATTCCGCTGTTATGGCCGCGTTTGTCTCATTCCACGCCTGACACTCAGTTCCGGGTAGGCAGTTCGCTCC
AAGCTGGACTGTATGCACGAACCCCCCGTTCAGTCCGACCGCTGCGCCTTATCCGGTAACTATCGTCTTG
AGTCCAACCCGGAAAGACATGCAAAAGCACCACTGGCAGCAGCCACTGGTAATTGATTTAGAGGAGTTAG
TCTTGAAGTCATGCGCCGGTTAAGGCTAAACTGAAAGGACAAGTTTTGGTGACTGCGCTCCTCCAAGCCA
GTTACCTCGGTTCAAAGAGTTGGTAGCTCAGAGAACCTTCGAAAAACCGCCCTGCAAGGCGGTTTTTTCG
TTTTCAGAGCAAGAGATTACGCGCAGACCAAAACGATCTCAAGAAGATCATCTTATTAATCAGATAAAAT
ATTTCTAGATTTCAGTGCAATTTATCTCTTCAAATGTAGCACCTGAAGTCAGCCCCATACGATATAAGTT
GTTACTAGTGCTTGGATTCTCACCAATAAAAAACGCCCGGCGGCAACCGAGCGTTCTGAACAAATCCAGA
TGGAGTTCTGAGGTCATTACTGGATCTATCAACAGGAGTCCAAGCGAGCTCGTAAACTTGGTCTGACAGT
TACCAATGCTTAATCAGTGAGGCACCTATCTCAGCGATCTGTCTATTTCGTTCATCCATAGTTGCCTGAC
TCCCCGTCGTGTAGATAACTACGATACGGGAGGGCTTACCATCTGGCCCCAGTGCTGCAATGATACCGCG
AGACCCACGCTCACCGGCTCCAGATTTATCAGCAATAAACCAGCCAGCCGGAAGGGCCGAGCGCAGAAGT
GGTCCTGCAACTTTATCCGCCTCCATCCAGTCTATTAATTGTTGCCGGGAAGCTAGAGTAAGTAGTTCGC
CAGTTAATAGTTTGCGCAACGTTGTTGCCATTGCTACAGGCATCGTGGTGTCACGCTCGTCGTTTGGTAT
GGCTTCATTCAGCTCCGGTTCCCAACGATCAAGGCGAGTTACATGATCCCCCATGTTGTGCAAAAAAGCG
GTTAGCTCCTTCGGTCCTCCGATCGTTGTCAGAAGTAAGTTGGCCGCAGTGTTATCACTCATGGTTATGG
CAGCACTGCATAATTCTCTTACTGTCATGCCATCCGTAAGATGCTTTTCTGTGACTGGTGAGTACTCAAC
CAAGTCATTCTGAGAATAGTGTATGCGGCGACCGAGTTGCTCTTGCCCGGCGTCAATACGGGATAATACC
GCGCCACATAGCAGAACTTTAAAAGTGCTCATCATTGGAAAACGTTCTTCGGGGCGAAAACTCTCAAGGA
TCTTACCGCTGTTGAGATCCAGTTCGATGTAACCCACTCGTGCACCCAACTGATCTTCAGCATCTTTTAC
TTTCACCAGCGTTTCTGGGTGAGCAAAAACAGGAAGGCAAAATGCCGCAAAAAAGGGAATAAGGGCGACA
CGGAAATGTTGAATACTCATACTCTTCCTTTTTCAATATTATTGAAGCATTTATCAGGGTTATTGTCTCA
TGAGCGGATACATATTTGAATGTATTTAGAAAAATAAACAAATAGGGGTTCCGCGCACATTTCCCCGAAA
AGTGCCACCTGAATTCATGAGATCT
Features (pLannotate 1.2.2; 9 found; start..end, strand, type, name):
    116..829     +  CDS            Superfolder GFP: Superfolder GFP is a basic (constitutively fluorescent) green fluorescent protein published in 2005, derived from Aequorea victoria. It is reported to be a very rapidly-maturing weak dimer.
    830..862     +  CDS            ssrA tag (LVA): C-terminal peptide that mediates degradation in bacteria through the ClpXP and ClpAP proteases (McGinness et al., 2006) mutant LVA variant that confers accelerated degradation under some conditions (Andersen et al., 1998)
    901..972     +  terminator     rrnB T1 terminator: transcription terminator T1 from the E. coli rrnB gene
    988..1015    +  terminator     T7Te terminator: phage T7 early transcription terminator
   1034..1089    -  rep_origin     RSF ori (fragment): Plasmids containing the RSF 1030 origin of replication can be propagated in E. coli cells that contain additional plasmids with compatible origins.
   1177..1722    -  rep_origin     p15A ori: Plasmids containing the medium-copy-number p15A origin of replication can be propagated in E. coli cells that contain a second plasmid with the ColE1 origin.
   1836..1930    -  terminator     lambda t0 terminator: transcription terminator from phage lambda
   1960..2820    -  CDS            AmpR: β-lactamase; bla; confers resistance to ampicillin, carbenicillin, and related antibiotics
   2821..2925    -  promoter       AmpR promoter: bla
