[The description below was written by a language model from this plasmid's Addgene catalogue record and pLannotate feature annotations shown in this document.]
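Description:
PRM-GFP is a small (about 3 kb) bacterial expression and synthetic-biology plasmid that acts as a fluorescent reporter for lambda CI activity in E. coli. It is built on a p15A backbone. The p15A origin gives low-to-medium copy number and is compatible with ColE1-type plasmids, so the reporter can be kept alongside other circuit plasmids in the same cell. Selection is by ampicillin resistance, provided by a β-lactamase gene with its own bla promoter and followed by the lambda t0 terminator. The automated annotation also flags a short RSF origin fragment next to p15A. This is only a partial match and is probably sequence similarity rather than a second functional origin.

The payload is superfolder GFP, a rapidly maturing green fluorescent protein, under the pRM promoter. pRM is listed in the catalogue fields but is not annotated in the feature table; it presumably lies in the short region upstream of the coding sequence. In phage lambda, pRM is the promoter for repressor maintenance and is activated by CI binding at the adjacent operators, which matches the insert's description as "CI inducible". The sfGFP carries a C-terminal LVA-variant ssrA tag that directs the protein to the ClpXP and ClpAP proteases. The resulting fast turnover lets fluorescence follow current promoter activity instead of accumulating. Transcription is stopped by tandem rrnB T1 and T7Te terminators. The cassette is flanked by EcoRI/BglII and BamHI/XhoI sites, which remain intact after cloning. The plasmid was deposited with work on a genetic bistable switch based on nonlinear protein degradation, where it would plausibly serve as a readout of CI state.
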