Addgene plasmid #40127: PRM-GFP
Depositing lab: Michel Maharbiz. Depositing organization: University of California, Berkeley. Publication: A genetic bistable switch utilizing nonlinear protein degradation. Huang DC, Holtz WJ, Maharbiz MM. J Biol Eng. 2012 Jul 9;6(1):9. 10.1186/1754-1611-6-9 PubMed 22776405.
Backbone
  Vector backbone: p15A
  Backbone size w/o insert (bp): 2097
  Total vector size (bp): 2965
  Vector type: Bacterial Expression, Synthetic Biology
Growth in bacteria
  Bacterial resistance: Ampicillin, 100 μg/mL
  Growth temperature: 37°C
  Growth strain: DH10B
  Copy number: Low Copy
Gene/Insert
  Gene/Insert name: CI inducible sfGFP
  Species: E. Coli
  GenBank ID: JX155239
  Promoter: pRM
  Tag / fusion protein: LVA ssrA tag (C terminal on insert)
  Cloning method: Restriction Enzyme; 5′ cloning site EcoRI, BglII (not destroyed); 3′ cloning site BamHI, XhoI (not destroyed)
  Sequencing primers: 5′ GFP-F; 3′ CCCGAAGGTGAGCCAGTGTGACTCTAG
Terms and licenses: Academic/Nonprofit Terms; Industry Terms: Not Available to Industry
How to cite: PRM-GFP was a gift from Michel Maharbiz (Addgene plasmid # 40127 ; http://n2t.net/addgene:40127 ; RRID:Addgene_40127)
