>Addgene plasmid #40127 | PRM-GFP | addgene partial sequence | sequence record 53199 | GFP-R 5'-CCATCTAATTCAACAAGAATTGGGACAAC-3'
TTCTTCTCCTTTGCTCATGGTACCTTTCTCCTCTTTAATGAATTGAGATCCACGTTAAATCTATCACCAC
TATTTATAAATATCTAACACCGTGCGTGTTGACTATTTTACCTCTGGCGGTGATAATGGTTGCAGATCTC
ATGAATTCAGGTGGCACTTTTCGGGGAAATGTGCGCGGAACCCCTATTTGTTTATTTTTCTAAATACATT
CAAATATGTATCCGCTCATGAGACAATAACCCTGATAAATGCTTCAATAATATTGAAAAAGGAAGAGTAT
GAGTATTCAACATTTCCGTGTCGCCCTTATTCCCTTTTTTGCGGCATTTTGCCTTCCTGTTTTTGCTCAC
CCAGAAACGCTGGTGAAAGTAAAAGATGCTGAAGATCAGTTGGGTGCACGAGTGGGTTACATCGAACTGG
ATCTCAACAGCGGTAAGATCCTTGAGAGTTTTCGCCCCGAAGAACGTTTTCCAATGATGAGCACTTTTAA
AGTTCTGCTATGTGGCGCGGTATTATCCCGTATTGACGCCGGGCAAGAGCAACTCGGTCGCCGCATACAC
TATTCTCAGAATGACTTGGTTGAGTACTCACCAGTCACAGAAAAGCATCTTACGGATGGCATGACAGTAA
GAGAATTATGCAGTGCTGCCATAACCATGAGTGATAACACTGCGGCCAACTTACTTCTGACAACGATCGG
AGGACCGAAGGAGCTAACCGCTTTTTTGCACAACATGGGGGATCATGTAACTCGCCTTGATCGTTGGGAA
