>Addgene plasmid #40127 | PRM-GFP | addgene partial sequence | sequence record 53200 | p15A-R 5'-TTTGAGCGTCAGATTTCGTG-3'
CTTTGCCGCGGCCCTCTCACTTCCCTGTTAAGTATCTTCCTGGCATCTTCCAGGAAATCTCCGCCCCGTT
CGTAAGCCATTTCCGCTCGCCGCAGTCGAACGACCGAGCGTAGCGAGTCAGTGAGCGAGGAAGCGGAATA
TATCCCTAGGTATAAACGCAGAAAGGCCCACCCGAAGGTGAGCCAGTGTGACTCTAGTAGAGAGCGTTCA
CCGACAAACAACAGATAAAACGAAAGGCCCAGTCTTTCGACTGAGCCTTTCGTTTTATTTGATGCCTGGA
GATCCTTACTCGAGTCAGGATCCTTATTAAGCTACTAAAGCGTAGTTTTCGTCGTTTGCAGCTTTGTAGA
GCTCATCCATGCCATGTGTAATCCCAGCAGCAGTTACAAACTCAAGAAGGACCATGTGGTCACGCTTTTC
GTTGGGATCTTTCGAAAGGACAGATTGTGTCGACAGGTAATGGTTGTCTGGTAAAAGGACAGGGCCATCG
CCAATTGGAGTATTTTGTTGATAATGGTCTGCTAGTTGAACGGAACCATCTTCAACGTTGTGGCGAATTT
TGAAGTTAGCTTTGATTCCATTCTTTTGTTTGTCTGCCGTGATGTATACATTGTGTGAGTTAAAGTTGTA
CTCAAGTTTGTGTCCAAGAATGTTTCCATCTTCTTTAAAATCAATACCCTTTAACTCGATACGATTAACA
AGGGTATCACCTTCAAACTTGACTTCAGCACGCGTCTTGTAGGTCCCGTCATCTTTGAAAGATATAGTGC
GTTCCTGTACATAACCTTCGGGCATGGCACTCTTGAAAAAGTCATGCCGTTTCATGTGATCCGGATAACG
GGAAAAGCATTGAACACCATAGGTCAGAGTAGTGACAAGTGTTGGCCACGGAACAGGTAGTTTT
